Addgene plasmid #183336: CROP_C9_Puro_NTC4
Purpose: All-in-One CRISPRko system containing a non-targeting control
Depositing lab: Prashant Mali. Depositing organization: University of California, San Diego (UCSD). Publication: Integrated genome and tissue engineering enables screening of cancer vulnerabilities in physiologically relevant perfusable ex vivo cultures. Hu M, Lei XY, Larson JD, McAlonis M, Ford K, McDonald D, Mach K, Rusert JM, Wechsler-Reya RJ, Mali P. Biomaterials. 2022 Jan;280:121276. doi: 10.1016/j.biomaterials.2021.121276. Epub 2021 Dec 2. PubMed 34890975.
Backbone
  Vector backbone: lentiCRISPR v2
  Vector type: Lentiviral
Growth in bacteria
  Bacterial resistance: Ampicillin, 100 μg/mL
  Growth temperature: 37°C
  Growth strain: NEB Stable
  Copy number: High Copy
Gene/Insert
  Gene/Insert name: NTC4
  gRNA/shRNA sequence: AATATTTGGCTCGGCTGCGC
  Species: Synthetic
  Cloning method: Gibson Cloning
  Sequencing primers: 5′ --
Terms and licenses: Academic/Nonprofit Terms; Industry Terms: Not Available to Industry
How to cite: CROP_C9_Puro_NTC4 was a gift from Prashant Mali (Addgene plasmid # 183336 ; http://n2t.net/addgene:183336 ; RRID:Addgene_183336)
