[The description below was written by a language model from this plasmid's Addgene catalogue record and pLannotate feature annotations shown in this document.]
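Description:
CROP_C9_Puro_NTC4 is a lentiviral transfer plasmid built on the lentiCRISPR v2 backbone that provides an all-in-one CRISPR knockout system carrying a synthetic non-targeting control guide (NTC4), inserted by Gibson cloning. It is propagated in E. coli as a high-copy plasmid through a ColE1/pUC-type origin with ampicillin selection (AmpR under its own bla promoter). An f1 origin is also present. Outside the viral region sits an SV40/EM7-driven BleoR cassette with an SV40 poly(A) signal, a backbone remnant that would not be packaged into virus.

The viral genome is of the self-inactivating HIV-1 type. A CMV enhancer/promoter replaces the U3 of a truncated 5' LTR to drive genomic RNA production in packaging cells. It is followed by the Ψ packaging signal with a gag fragment, the RRE for Rev-dependent nuclear export, and the cPPT/CTS. The genome ends in a ΔU3 3' LTR, with a bGH poly(A) signal downstream.

Between these elements, a human U6 (Pol III) promoter drives the guide, which is fused to the S. pyogenes gRNA scaffold. An EF-1α core promoter drives S. pyogenes Cas9, followed by a puromycin resistance coding sequence and a WPRE to enhance transcript expression. The feature table does not annotate the linker between Cas9 and PuroR, though the absence of a separate promoter suggests co-expression from one transcript.

Transduced mammalian cells can therefore be selected with puromycin while expressing both Cas9 and the guide from a single integrated provirus. Because the guide is non-targeting, the construct serves as a negative control alongside gene-targeting versions in knockout experiments or screens. The associated publication concerns screening for cancer vulnerabilities in perfusable ex vivo cultures.
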