Features (pLannotate 1.2.2; 34 found; start..end, strand, type, name):
      1..589     -  rep_origin     ori: high-copy-number ColE1/pMB1/pBR322/pUC origin of replication
    760..1620    -  CDS            AmpR: β-lactamase; bla; confers resistance to ampicillin, carbenicillin, and related antibiotics
   1621..1725    -  promoter       AmpR promoter: bla
   1784..1836    -  misc_feature   bom (fragment): basis of mobility region from pBR322
   1991..2370    +  enhancer       CMV enhancer: human cytomegalovirus immediate early enhancer
   2371..2570    +  promoter       CMV promoter: human cytomegalovirus (CMV) immediate early promoter
   2588..2768    +  LTR            5' LTR (truncated): truncated 5' long terminal repeat (LTR) from HIV-1
   2815..2940    +  misc_feature   HIV-1 Ψ: packaging signal of human immunodeficiency virus type 1
   2924..3287    +  CDS            HIV-1 gag (fragment): gag protein from human immunodeficiency virus 1; gag
   3433..3666    +  misc_feature   RRE: The Rev response element (RRE) of HIV-1 allows for Rev-dependent mRNA export from the nucleus to the cytoplasm.
   4043..4143    +  CDS            Rev (fragment): human immunodeficiency virus 1 (HIV-1) Rev protein; rev; enhances nuclear export of unspliced and incompletely spliced viral mRNAs
   4193..4310    +  misc_feature   cPPT/CTS: central polypurine tract and central termination sequence of HIV-1
   4361..4601    +  promoter       U6 promoter: RNA polymerase III promoter for human U6 snRNA
   4631..4706    +  misc_RNA       gRNA scaffold: guide RNA scaffold for the Streptococcus pyogenes CRISPR/Cas9 system
   4724..4742    +  CDS            small t antigen (fragment): SV40 (simian virus 40) small t antigen
   4768..4979    +  promoter       EF-1α core promoter: core promoter for human elongation factor EF-1α
   5004..9107    +  CDS            Cas9: Cas9 (Csn1) endonuclease from the Streptococcus pyogenes Type II CRISPR/Cas system generates RNA-guided double strand breaks in DNA
   9245..9842    +  CDS            PuroR (fragment): puromycin N-acetyltransferase; pac from Streptomyces; confers resistance to puromycin
   9858..10446   +  misc_feature   WPRE: woodchuck hepatitis virus posttranscriptional regulatory element
  10497..10516   +  misc_feature   cPPT/CTS (fragment): central polypurine tract and central termination sequence of HIV-1
  10518..10751   +  LTR            3' LTR (ΔU3): self-inactivating 3' long terminal repeat (LTR) from HIV-1
  10783..11007   +  polyA_signal   bGH poly(A) signal: bovine growth hormone polyadenylation signal
  11011..11032   +  promoter       SV40 promoter (fragment): SV40 enhancer and early promoter
  11053..11481   +  rep_origin     f1 ori (sequence partly withheld): f1 bacteriophage origin of replication; arrow indicates direction of (+) strand synthesis
  11495..11824   +  promoter       SV40 promoter: SV40 enhancer and early promoter
  11872..11919   +  promoter       EM7 promoter: synthetic bacterial promoter&nbsp
  11938..12312   +  CDS            BleoR: antibiotic-binding protein; Sh ble from Streptoalloteichus hindustanus; confers resistance to bleomycin, phleomycin, and Zeocin™
  12322..12447   +  CDS            ble (fragment): BLE_KLEPN - Experimental evidence at protein level: Swiss-Prot protein existence level 1. Binding protein with a strong affinity to the bleomycin family of antibiotics. Binds to CL990; an antimitotic-antibiotic compound. From Klebsiella pneumoniae.
  12442..12563   +  polyA_signal   SV40 poly(A) signal: SV40 polyadenylation signal
  12634..12656   -  protein_bind   lac operator (fragment): The lac repressor binds to the lac operator to inhibit transcription in E. coli. This inhibition can be relieved by adding lactose or isopropyl-β-D-thiogalactopyranoside (IPTG). lac repressor encoded by lacI
  12660..12690   -  promoter       lac promoter: promoter for the E. coli lac operon
  12705..12726   -  protein_bind   CAP binding site: CAP binding activates transcription in the presence of cAMP. E. coli catabolite activator protein
  12739..12831   -  CDS            lacI (fragment): lac repressor; lacI; The lac repressor binds to the lac operator to inhibit transcription in E. coli. This inhibition can be relieved by adding lactose or isopropyl-β-D-thiogalactopyranoside (IPTG).
  12833..12966   -  rep_origin     RSF ori (fragment): Plasmids containing the RSF 1030 origin of replication can be propagated in E. coli cells that contain additional plasmids with compatible origins.
>Addgene plasmid #183336 | CROP_C9_Puro_NTC4 | addgene full sequence | sequence record 490262 | Addgene NGS Result
TTTCCATAGGCTCCGCCCCCCTGACGAGCATCACAAAAATCGACGCTCAAGTCAGAGGTGGCGAAACCCG
ACAGGACTATAAAGATACCAGGCGTTTCCCCCTGGAAGCTCCCTCGTGCGCTCTCCTGTTCCGACCCTGC
CGCTTACCGGATACCTGTCCGCCTTTCTCCCTTCGGGAAGCGTGGCGCTTTCTCATAGCTCACGCTGTAG
GTATCTCAGTTCGGTGTAGGTCGTTCGCTCCAAGCTGGGCTGTGTGCACGAACCCCCCGTTCAGCCCGAC
CGCTGCGCCTTATCCGGTAACTATCGTCTTGAGTCCAACCCGGTAAGACACGACTTATCGCCACTGGCAG
CAGCCACTGGTAACAGGATTAGCAGAGCGAGGTATGTAGGCGGTGCTACAGAGTTCTTGAAGTGGTGGCC
TAACTACGGCTACACTAGAAGAACAGTATTTGGTATCTGCGCTCTGCTGAAGCCAGTTACCTTCGGAAAA
AGAGTTGGTAGCTCTTGATCCGGCAAACAAACCACCGCTGGTAGCGGTGGTTTTTTTGTTTGCAAGCAGC
AGATTACGCGCAGAAAAAAAGGATCTCAAGAAGATCCTTTGATCTTTTCTACGGGGTCTGACGCTCAGTG
GAACGAAAACTCACGTTAAGGGATTTTGGTCATGAGATTATCAAAAAGGATCTTCACCTAGATCCTTTTA
AATTAAAAATGAAGTTTTAAATCAATCTAAAGTATATATGAGTAAACTTGGTCTGACAGTTACCAATGCT
TAATCAGTGAGGCACCTATCTCAGCGATCTGTCTATTTCGTTCATCCATAGTTGCCTGACTCCCCGTCGT
GTAGATAACTACGATACGGGAGGGCTTACCATCTGGCCCCAGTGCTGCAATGATACCGCGAGACCCACGC
TCACCGGCTCCAGATTTATCAGCAATAAACCAGCCAGCCGGAAGGGCCGAGCGCAGAAGTGGTCCTGCAA
CTTTATCCGCCTCCATCCAGTCTATTAATTGTTGCCGGGAAGCTAGAGTAAGTAGTTCGCCAGTTAATAG
TTTGCGCAACGTTGTTGCCATTGCTACAGGCATCGTGGTGTCACGCTCGTCGTTTGGTATGGCTTCATTC
AGCTCCGGTTCCCAACGATCAAGGCGAGTTACATGATCCCCCATGTTGTGCAAAAAAGCGGTTAGCTCCT
TCGGTCCTCCGATCGTTGTCAGAAGTAAGTTGGCCGCAGTGTTATCACTCATGGTTATGGCAGCACTGCA
TAATTCTCTTACTGTCATGCCATCCGTAAGATGCTTTTCTGTGACTGGTGAGTACTCAACCAAGTCATTC
TGAGAATAGTGTATGCGGCGACCGAGTTGCTCTTGCCCGGCGTCAATACGGGATAATACCGCGCCACATA
GCAGAACTTTAAAAGTGCTCATCATTGGAAAACGTTCTTCGGGGCGAAAACTCTCAAGGATCTTACCGCT
GTTGAGATCCAGTTCGATGTAACCCACTCGTGCACCCAACTGATCTTCAGCATCTTTTACTTTCACCAGC
GTTTCTGGGTGAGCAAAAACAGGAAGGCAAAATGCCGCAAAAAAGGGAATAAGGGCGACACGGAAATGTT
GAATACTCATACTCTTCCTTTTTCAATATTATTGAAGCATTTATCAGGGTTATTGTCTCATGAGCGGATA
CATATTTGAATGTATTTAGAAAAATAAACAAATAGGGGTTCCGCGCACATTTCCCCGAAAAGTGCCACCT
GACGTCGACGGATCGGGAGATCTCCCGATCCCCTATGGTGCACTCTCAGTACAATCTGCTCTGATGCCGC
ATAGTTAAGCCAGTATCTGCTCCCTGCTTGTGTGTTGGAGGTCGCTGAGTAGTGCGCGAGCAAAATTTAA
GCTACAACAAGGCAAGGCTTGACCGACAATTGCATGAAGAATCTGCTTAGGGTTAGGCGTTTTGCGCTGC
TTCGCGATGTACGGGCCAGATATACGCGTTGACATTGATTATTGACTAGTTATTAATAGTAATCAATTAC
GGGGTCATTAGTTCATAGCCCATATATGGAGTTCCGCGTTACATAACTTACGGTAAATGGCCCGCCTGGC
TGACCGCCCAACGACCCCCGCCCATTGACGTCAATAATGACGTATGTTCCCATAGTAACGCCAATAGGGA
CTTTCCATTGACGTCAATGGGTGGAGTATTTACGGTAAACTGCCCACTTGGCAGTACATCAAGTGTATCA
TATGCCAAGTACGCCCCCTATTGACGTCAATGACGGTAAATGGCCCGCCTGGCATTATGCCCAGTACATG
ACCTTATGGGACTTTCCTACTTGGCAGTACATCTACGTATTAGTCATCGCTATTACCATGGTGATGCGGT
TTTGGCAGTACATCAATGGGCGTGGATAGCGGTTTGACTCACGGGGATTTCCAAGTCTCCACCCCATTGA
CGTCAATGGGAGTTTGTTTTGGCACCAAAATCAACGGGACTTTCCAAAATGTCGTAACAACTCCGCCCCA
TTGACGCAAATGGGCGGTAGGCGTGTACGGTGGGAGGTCTATATAAGCAGCGCGTTTTGCCTGTACTGGG
TCTCTCTGGTTAGACCAGATCTGAGCCTGGGAGCTCTCTGGCTAACTAGGGAACCCACTGCTTAAGCCTC
AATAAAGCTTGCCTTGAGTGCTTCAAGTAGTGTGTGCCCGTCTGTTGTGTGACTCTGGTAACTAGAGATC
CCTCAGACCCTTTTAGTCAGTGTGGAAAATCTCTAGCAGTGGCGCCCGAACAGGGACTTGAAAGCGAAAG
GGAAACCAGAGGAGCTCTCTCGACGCAGGACTCGGCTTGCTGAAGCGCGCACGGCAAGAGGCGAGGGGCG
GCGACTGGTGAGTACGCCAAAAATTTTGACTAGCGGAGGCTAGAAGGAGAGAGATGGGTGCGAGAGCGTC
AGTATTAAGCGGGGGAGAATTAGATCGCGATGGGAAAAAATTCGGTTAAGGCCAGGGGGAAAGAAAAAAT
ATAAATTAAAACATATAGTATGGGCAAGCAGGGAGCTAGAACGATTCGCAGTTAATCCTGGCCTGTTAGA
AACATCAGAAGGCTGTAGACAAATACTGGGACAGCTACAACCATCCCTTCAGACAGGATCAGAAGAACTT
AGATCATTATATAATACAGTAGCAACCCTCTATTGTGTGCATCAAAGGATAGAGATAAAAGACACCAAGG
AAGCTTTAGACAAGATAGAGGAAGAGCAAAACAAAAGTAAGACCACCGCACAGCAAGCGGCCGCTGATCT
TCAGACCTGGAGGAGGAGATATGAGGGACAATTGGAGAAGTGAATTATATAAATATAAAGTAGTAAAAAT
TGAACCATTAGGAGTAGCACCCACCAAGGCAAAGAGAAGAGTGGTGCAGAGAGAAAAAAGAGCAGTGGGA
ATAGGAGCTTTGTTCCTTGGGTTCTTGGGAGCAGCAGGAAGCACTATGGGCGCAGCGTCAATGACGCTGA
CGGTACAGGCCAGACAATTATTGTCTGGTATAGTGCAGCAGCAGAACAATTTGCTGAGGGCTATTGAGGC
GCAACAGCATCTGTTGCAACTCACAGTCTGGGGCATCAAGCAGCTCCAGGCAAGAATCCTGGCTGTGGAA
AGATACCTAAAGGATCAACAGCTCCTGGGGATTTGGGGTTGCTCTGGAAAACTCATTTGCACCACTGCTG
TGCCTTGGAATGCTAGTTGGAGTAATAAATCTCTGGAACAGATTTGGAATCACACGACCTGGATGGAGTG
GGACAGAGAAATTAACAATTACACAAGCTTAATACACTCCTTAATTGAAGAATCGCAAAACCAGCAAGAA
AAGAATGAACAAGAATTATTGGAATTAGATAAATGGGCAAGTTTGTGGAATTGGTTTAACATAACAAATT
GGCTGTGGTATATAAAATTATTCATAATGATAGTAGGAGGCTTGGTAGGTTTAAGAATAGTTTTTGCTGT
ACTTTCTATAGTGAATAGAGTTAGGCAGGGATATTCACCATTATCGTTTCAGACCCACCTCCCAACCCCG
AGGGGACCCGACAGGCCCGAAGGAATAGAAGAAGAAGGTGGAGAGAGAGACAGAGACAGATCCATTCGAT
TAGTGAACGGATCGGCACTGCGTGCGCCAATTCTGCAGACAAATGGCAGTATTCATCCACAATTTTAAAA
GAAAAGGGGGGATTGGGGGGTACAGTGCAGGGGAAAGAATAGTAGACATAATAGCAACAGACATACAAAC
TAAAGAATTACAAAAACAAATTACAAAAATTCAAAATTTTCGGGTTTATTACAGGGACAGCAGAGATCCA
GTTTGGTTAATTAAGGTACCGAGGGCCTATTTCCCATGATTCCTTCATATTTGCATATACGATACAAGGC
TGTTAGAGAGATAATTAGAATTAATTTGACTGTAAACACAAAGATATTAGTACAAAATACGTGACGTAGA
AAGTAATAATTTCTTGGGTAGTTTGCAGTTTTAAAATTATGTTTTAAAATGGACTATCATATGCTTACCG
TAACTTGAAAGTATTTCGATTTCTTGGCTTTATATATCTTGTGGAAAGGACGAAACACCGAATATTTGGC
TCGGCTGCGCGTTTTAGAGCTAGAAATAGCAAGTTAAAATAAGGCTAGTCCGTTATCAACTTGAAAAAGT
GGCACCGAGTCGGTGCTTTTTTGAATTCGCTAGCTAGGTCTTGAAAGGAGTGGGAATTGGCTCCGGTGCC
CGTCAGTGGGCAGAGCGCACATCGCCCACAGTCCCCGAGAAGTTGGGGGGAGGGGTCGGCAATTGATCCG
GTGCCTAGAGAAGGTGGCGCGGGGTAAACTGGGAAAGTGATGTCGTGTACTGGCTCCGCCTTTTTCCCGA
GGGTGGGGGAGAACCGTATATAAGTGCAGTAGTCGCCGTGAACGTTCTTTTTCGCAACGGGTTTGCCGCC
AGAACACAGGACCGGTTCTAGAGCGCTGCCACCATGGACAAGAAGTACAGCATCGGCCTGGACATCGGCA
CCAACTCTGTGGGCTGGGCCGTGATCACCGACGAGTACAAGGTGCCCAGCAAGAAATTCAAGGTGCTGGG
CAACACCGACCGGCACAGCATCAAGAAGAACCTGATCGGAGCCCTGCTGTTCGACAGCGGCGAAACAGCC
GAGGCCACCCGGCTGAAGAGAACCGCCAGAAGAAGATACACCAGACGGAAGAACCGGATCTGCTATCTGC
AAGAGATCTTCAGCAACGAGATGGCCAAGGTGGACGACAGCTTCTTCCACAGACTGGAAGAGTCCTTCCT
GGTGGAAGAGGATAAGAAGCACGAGCGGCACCCCATCTTCGGCAACATCGTGGACGAGGTGGCCTACCAC
GAGAAGTACCCCACCATCTACCACCTGAGAAAGAAACTGGTGGACAGCACCGACAAGGCCGACCTGCGGC
TGATCTATCTGGCCCTGGCCCACATGATCAAGTTCCGGGGCCACTTCCTGATCGAGGGCGACCTGAACCC
CGACAACAGCGACGTGGACAAGCTGTTCATCCAGCTGGTGCAGACCTACAACCAGCTGTTCGAGGAAAAC
CCCATCAACGCCAGCGGCGTGGACGCCAAGGCCATCCTGTCTGCCAGACTGAGCAAGAGCAGACGGCTGG
AAAATCTGATCGCCCAGCTGCCCGGCGAGAAGAAGAATGGCCTGTTCGGAAACCTGATTGCCCTGAGCCT
GGGCCTGACCCCCAACTTCAAGAGCAACTTCGACCTGGCCGAGGATGCCAAACTGCAGCTGAGCAAGGAC
ACCTACGACGACGACCTGGACAACCTGCTGGCCCAGATCGGCGACCAGTACGCCGACCTGTTTCTGGCCG
CCAAGAACCTGTCCGACGCCATCCTGCTGAGCGACATCCTGAGAGTGAACACCGAGATCACCAAGGCCCC
CCTGAGCGCCTCTATGATCAAGAGATACGACGAGCACCACCAGGACCTGACCCTGCTGAAAGCTCTCGTG
CGGCAGCAGCTGCCTGAGAAGTACAAAGAGATTTTCTTCGACCAGAGCAAGAACGGCTACGCCGGCTACA
TTGACGGCGGAGCCAGCCAGGAAGAGTTCTACAAGTTCATCAAGCCCATCCTGGAAAAGATGGACGGCAC
CGAGGAACTGCTCGTGAAGCTGAACAGAGAGGACCTGCTGCGGAAGCAGCGGACCTTCGACAACGGCAGC
ATCCCCCACCAGATCCACCTGGGAGAGCTGCACGCCATTCTGCGGCGGCAGGAAGATTTTTACCCATTCC
TGAAGGACAACCGGGAAAAGATCGAGAAGATCCTGACCTTCCGCATCCCCTACTACGTGGGCCCTCTGGC
CAGGGGAAACAGCAGATTCGCCTGGATGACCAGAAAGAGCGAGGAAACCATCACCCCCTGGAACTTCGAG
GAAGTGGTGGACAAGGGCGCTTCCGCCCAGAGCTTCATCGAGCGGATGACCAACTTCGATAAGAACCTGC
CCAACGAGAAGGTGCTGCCCAAGCACAGCCTGCTGTACGAGTACTTCACCGTGTATAACGAGCTGACCAA
AGTGAAATACGTGACCGAGGGAATGAGAAAGCCCGCCTTCCTGAGCGGCGAGCAGAAAAAGGCCATCGTG
GACCTGCTGTTCAAGACCAACCGGAAAGTGACCGTGAAGCAGCTGAAAGAGGACTACTTCAAGAAAATCG
AGTGCTTCGACTCCGTGGAAATCTCCGGCGTGGAAGATCGGTTCAACGCCTCCCTGGGCACATACCACGA
TCTGCTGAAAATTATCAAGGACAAGGACTTCCTGGACAATGAGGAAAACGAGGACATTCTGGAAGATATC
GTGCTGACCCTGACACTGTTTGAGGACAGAGAGATGATCGAGGAACGGCTGAAAACCTATGCCCACCTGT
TCGACGACAAAGTGATGAAGCAGCTGAAGCGGCGGAGATACACCGGCTGGGGCAGGCTGAGCCGGAAGCT
GATCAACGGCATCCGGGACAAGCAGTCCGGCAAGACAATCCTGGATTTCCTGAAGTCCGACGGCTTCGCC
AACAGAAACTTCATGCAGCTGATCCACGACGACAGCCTGACCTTTAAAGAGGACATCCAGAAAGCCCAGG
TGTCCGGCCAGGGCGATAGCCTGCACGAGCACATTGCCAATCTGGCCGGCAGCCCCGCCATTAAGAAGGG
CATCCTGCAGACAGTGAAGGTGGTGGACGAGCTCGTGAAAGTGATGGGCCGGCACAAGCCCGAGAACATC
GTGATCGAAATGGCCAGAGAGAACCAGACCACCCAGAAGGGACAGAAGAACAGCCGCGAGAGAATGAAGC
GGATCGAAGAGGGCATCAAAGAGCTGGGCAGCCAGATCCTGAAAGAACACCCCGTGGAAAACACCCAGCT
GCAGAACGAGAAGCTGTACCTGTACTACCTGCAGAATGGGCGGGATATGTACGTGGACCAGGAACTGGAC
ATCAACCGGCTGTCCGACTACGATGTGGACCATATCGTGCCTCAGAGCTTTCTGAAGGACGACTCCATCG
ACAACAAGGTGCTGACCAGAAGCGACAAGAACCGGGGCAAGAGCGACAACGTGCCCTCCGAAGAGGTCGT
GAAGAAGATGAAGAACTACTGGCGGCAGCTGCTGAACGCCAAGCTGATTACCCAGAGAAAGTTCGACAAT
CTGACCAAGGCCGAGAGAGGCGGCCTGAGCGAACTGGATAAGGCCGGCTTCATCAAGAGACAGCTGGTGG
AAACCCGGCAGATCACAAAGCACGTGGCACAGATCCTGGACTCCCGGATGAACACTAAGTACGACGAGAA
TGACAAGCTGATCCGGGAAGTGAAAGTGATCACCCTGAAGTCCAAGCTGGTGTCCGATTTCCGGAAGGAT
TTCCAGTTTTACAAAGTGCGCGAGATCAACAACTACCACCACGCCCACGACGCCTACCTGAACGCCGTCG
TGGGAACCGCCCTGATCAAAAAGTACCCTAAGCTGGAAAGCGAGTTCGTGTACGGCGACTACAAGGTGTA
CGACGTGCGGAAGATGATCGCCAAGAGCGAGCAGGAAATCGGCAAGGCTACCGCCAAGTACTTCTTCTAC
AGCAACATCATGAACTTTTTCAAGACCGAGATTACCCTGGCCAACGGCGAGATCCGGAAGCGGCCTCTGA
TCGAGACAAACGGCGAAACCGGGGAGATCGTGTGGGATAAGGGCCGGGATTTTGCCACCGTGCGGAAAGT
GCTGAGCATGCCCCAAGTGAATATCGTGAAAAAGACCGAGGTGCAGACAGGCGGCTTCAGCAAAGAGTCT
ATCCTGCCCAAGAGGAACAGCGATAAGCTGATCGCCAGAAAGAAGGACTGGGACCCTAAGAAGTACGGCG
GCTTCGACAGCCCCACCGTGGCCTATTCTGTGCTGGTGGTGGCCAAAGTGGAAAAGGGCAAGTCCAAGAA
ACTGAAGAGTGTGAAAGAGCTGCTGGGGATCACCATCATGGAAAGAAGCAGCTTCGAGAAGAATCCCATC
GACTTTCTGGAAGCCAAGGGCTACAAAGAAGTGAAAAAGGACCTGATCATCAAGCTGCCTAAGTACTCCC
TGTTCGAGCTGGAAAACGGCCGGAAGAGAATGCTGGCCTCTGCCGGCGAACTGCAGAAGGGAAACGAACT
GGCCCTGCCCTCCAAATATGTGAACTTCCTGTACCTGGCCAGCCACTATGAGAAGCTGAAGGGCTCCCCC
GAGGATAATGAGCAGAAACAGCTGTTTGTGGAACAGCACAAGCACTACCTGGACGAGATCATCGAGCAGA
TCAGCGAGTTCTCCAAGAGAGTGATCCTGGCCGACGCTAATCTGGACAAAGTGCTGTCCGCCTACAACAA
GCACCGGGATAAGCCCATCAGAGAGCAGGCCGAGAATATCATCCACCTGTTTACCCTGACCAATCTGGGA
GCCCCTGCCGCCTTCAAGTACTTTGACACCACCATCGACCGGAAGAGGTACACCAGCACCAAAGAGGTGC
TGGACGCCACCCTGATCCACCAGAGCATCACCGGCCTGTACGAGACACGGATCGACCTGTCTCAGCTGGG
AGGCGACAAGCGACCTGCCGCCACAAAGAAGGCTGGACAGGCTAAGAAGAAGAAAGATTACAAAGACGAT
GACGATAAGGGATCCGGCGCAACAAACTTCTCTCTGCTGAAACAAGCCGGAGATGTCGAAGAGAATCCTG
GACCGACCGAGTACAAGCCCACGGTGCGCCTCGCCACCCGCGACGACGTCCCCAGGGCCGTACGCACCCT
CGCCGCCGCGTTCGCCGACTACCCCGCCACGCGCCACACCGTCGATCCGGACCGCCACATCGAGCGGGTC
ACCGAGCTGCAAGAACTCTTCCTCACGCGCGTCGGGCTCGACATCGGCAAGGTGTGGGTCGCGGACGACG
GCGCCGCGGTGGCGGTCTGGACCACGCCGGAGAGCGTCGAAGCGGGGGCGGTGTTCGCCGAGATCGGCCC
GCGCATGGCCGAGTTGAGCGGTTCCCGGCTGGCCGCGCAGCAACAGATGGAAGGCCTCCTGGCGCCGCAC
CGGCCCAAGGAGCCCGCGTGGTTCCTGGCCACCGTCGGAGTCTCGCCCGACCACCAGGGCAAGGGTCTGG
GCAGCGCCGTCGTGCTCCCCGGAGTGGAGGCGGCCGAGCGCGCCGGGGTGCCCGCCTTCCTGGAGACCTC
CGCGCCCCGCAACCTCCCCTTCTACGAGCGGCTCGGCTTCACCGTCACCGCCGACGTCGAGGTGCCCGAA
GGACCGCGCACCTGGTGCATGACCCGCAAGCCCGGTGCCTGAACGCGTTAAGTCGACAATCAACCTCTGG
ATTACAAAATTTGTGAAAGATTGACTGGTATTCTTAACTATGTTGCTCCTTTTACGCTATGTGGATACGC
TGCTTTAATGCCTTTGTATCATGCTATTGCTTCCCGTATGGCTTTCATTTTCTCCTCCTTGTATAAATCC
TGGTTGCTGTCTCTTTATGAGGAGTTGTGGCCCGTTGTCAGGCAACGTGGCGTGGTGTGCACTGTGTTTG
CTGACGCAACCCCCACTGGTTGGGGCATTGCCACCACCTGTCAGCTCCTTTCCGGGACTTTCGCTTTCCC
CCTCCCTATTGCCACGGCGGAACTCATCGCCGCCTGCCTTGCCCGCTGCTGGACAGGGGCTCGGCTGTTG
GGCACTGACAATTCCGTGGTGTTGTCGGGGAAATCATCGTCCTTTCCTTGGCTGCTCGCCTGTGTTGCCA
CCTGGATTCTGCGCGGGACGTCCTTCTGCTACGTCCCTTCGGCCCTCAATCCAGCGGACCTTCCTTCCCG
CGGCCTGCTGCCGGCTCTGCGGCCTCTTCCGCGTCTTCGCCTTCGCCCTCAGACGAGTCGGATCTCCCTT
TGGGCCGCCTCCCCGCGTCGACTTTAAGACCAATGACTTACAAGGCAGCTGTAGATCTTAGCCACTTTTT
AAAAGAAAAGGGGGGACTGGAAGGGCTAATTCACTCCCAACGAAGACAAGATCTGCTTTTTGCTTGTACT
GGGTCTCTCTGGTTAGACCAGATCTGAGCCTGGGAGCTCTCTGGCTAACTAGGGAACCCACTGCTTAAGC
CTCAATAAAGCTTGCCTTGAGTGCTTCAAGTAGTGTGTGCCCGTCTGTTGTGTGACTCTGGTAACTAGAG
ATCCCTCAGACCCTTTTAGTCAGTGTGGAAAATCTCTAGCAGGGCCCGTTTAAACCCGCTGATCAGCCTC
GACTGTGCCTTCTAGTTGCCAGCCATCTGTTGTTTGCCCCTCCCCCGTGCCTTCCTTGACCCTGGAAGGT
GCCACTCCCACTGTCCTTTCCTAATAAAATGAGGAAATTGCATCGCATTGTCTGAGTAGGTGTCATTCTA
TTCTGGGGGGTGGGGTGGGGCAGGACAGCAAGGGGGAGGATTGGGAAGACAATAGCAGGCATGCTGGGGA
TGCGGTGGGCTCTATGGCTTCTGAGGCGGAAAGAACCAGCTGGGGCTCTAGGGGGTATCCCC
[124 nt withheld, positions 11053-11176]
C
[91 nt withheld, positions 11178-11268]
A
[49 nt withheld, positions 11270-11318]
CCTTTGACGTTGGAGTCCACGTTCTTT
[37 nt withheld, positions 11346-11382]
ACCCTATCTCGGTCTATTCTTTTGATTTATAAGGGATTTTGCCGATTTCGGCCTATTGGTTAAAAAATGA
GCTGATTTAACAAAAATTTAACGCGAATTAATTCTGTGGAATGTGTGTCAGTTAGGGTGTGGAAAGTCCC
CAGGCTCCCCAGCAGGCAGAAGTATGCAAAGCATGCATCTCAATTAGTCAGCAACCAGGTGTGGAAAGTC
CCCAGGCTCCCCAGCAGGCAGAAGTATGCAAAGCATGCATCTCAATTAGTCAGCAACCATAGTCCCGCCC
CTAACTCCGCCCATCCCGCCCCTAACTCCGCCCAGTTCCGCCCATTCTCCGCCCCATGGCTGACTAATTT
TTTTTATTTATGCAGAGGCCGAGGCCGCCTCTGCCTCTGAGCTATTCCAGAAGTAGTGAGGAGGCTTTTT
TGGAGGCCTAGGCTTTTGCAAAAAGCTCCCGGGAGCTTGTATATCCATTTTCGGATCTGATCAGCACGTG
TTGACAATTAATCATCGGCATAGTATATCGGCATAGTATAATACGACAAGGTGAGGAACTAAACCATGGC
CAAGTTGACCAGTGCCGTTCCGGTGCTCACCGCGCGCGACGTCGCCGGAGCGGTCGAGTTCTGGACCGAC
CGGCTCGGGTTCTCCCGGGACTTCGTGGAGGACGACTTCGCCGGTGTGGTCCGGGACGACGTGACCCTGT
TCATCAGCGCGGTCCAGGACCAGGTGGTGCCGGACAACACCCTGGCCTGGGTGTGGGTGCGCGGCCTGGA
CGAGCTGTACGCCGAGTGGTCGGAGGTCGTGTCCACGAACTTCCGGGACGCCTCCGGGCCGGCCATGACC
GAGATCGGCGAGCAGCCGTGGGGGCGGGAGTTCGCCCTGCGCGACCCGGCCGGCAACTGCGTGCACTTCG
TGGCCGAGGAGCAGGACTGACACGTGCTACGAGATTTCGATTCCACCGCCGCCTTCTATGAAAGGTTGGG
CTTCGGAATCGTTTTCCGGGACGCCGGCTGGATGATCCTCCAGCGCGGGGATCTCATGCTGGAGTTCTTC
GCCCACCCCAACTTGTTTATTGCAGCTTATAATGGTTACAAATAAAGCAATAGCATCACAAATTTCACAA
ATAAAGCATTTTTTTCACTGCATTCTAGTTGTGGTTTGTCCAAACTCATCAATGTATCTTATCATGTCTG
TATACCGTCGACCTCTAGCTAGAGCTTGGCGTAATCATGGTCATAGCTGTTTCCTGTGTGAAATTGTTAT
CCGCTCACAATTCCACACAACATACGAGCCGGAAGCATAAAGTGTAAAGCCTGGGGTGCCTAATGAGTGA
GCTAACTCACATTAATTGCGTTGCGCTCACTGCCCGCTTTCCAGTCGGGAAACCTGTCGTGCCAGCTGCA
TTAATGAATCGGCCAACGCGCGGGGAGAGGCGGTTTGCGTATTGGGCGCTCTTCCGCTTCCTCGCTCACT
GACTCGCTGCGCTCGGTCGTTCGGCTGCGGCGAGCGGTATCAGCTCACTCAAAGGCGGTAATACGGTTAT
CCACAGAATCAGGGGATAACGCAGGAAAGAACATGTGAGCAAAAGGCCAGCAAAAGGCCAGGAACCGTAA
AAAGGCCGCGTTGCTGGCGTT
